>Addgene plasmid #110752 | Human RNF144A (16-228) | addgene full sequence | sequence record 212915 | Addgene NGS Result
CAAGGAGATGGCGCCCAACAGTCCCCCGGCCACGGGGCCTGCCACCATACCCACGCCGAAACAAGCGCTC
ATGAGCCCGAAGTGGCGAGCCCGATCTTCCCCATCGGTGATGTCGGCGATATAGGCGCCAGCAACCGCAC
CTGTGGCGCCGGTGATGCCGGCCACGATGCGTCCGGCGTAGAGGATCGAGATCTCGATCCCGCGAAATTA
ATACGACTCACTATAGGGGAATTGTGAGCGGATAACAATTCCCCTCTAGAAATAATTTTGTTTAACTTTA
AGAAGGAGATATACCATGGCACATCACCATCACCATCACATGTCCCCTATACTAGGTTATTGGAAAATTA
AGGGCCTTGTGCAACCCACTCGACTTCTTTTGGAATATCTTGAAGAAAAATATGAAGAGCATTTGTATGA
GCGCGATGAAGGTGATAAATGGCGAAACAAAAAGTTTGAATTGGGTTTGGAGTTTCCCAATCTTCCTTAT
TATATTGATGGTGATGTTAAATTAACACAGTCTATGGCCATCATACGTTATATAGCTGACAAGCACAACA
TGTTGGGTGGTTGTCCAAAAGAGCGTGCAGAGATTTCAATGCTTGAAGGAGCGGTTTTGGATATTAGATA
CGGTGTTTCGAGAATTGCATATAGTAAAGACTTTGAAACTCTCAAAGTTGATTTTCTTAGCAAGCTACCT
GAAATGCTGAAAATGTTCGAAGATCGTTTATGTCATAAAACATATTTAAATGGTGATCATGTAACCCATC
CTGACTTCATGTTGTATGACGCTCTTGATGTTGTTTTATACATGGACCCAATGTGCCTGGATGCGTTCCC
AAAATTAGTTTGTTTTAAAAAACGTATTGAAGCTATCCCACAAATTGATAAGTACTTGAAATCCAGCAAG
TATATAGCATGGCCTTTGCAGGGCTGGCAAGCCACGTTTGGTGGTGGCGACCATCCTCCAAAATCGGATC
TGAGCAGCGGTCTGGAAGTTCTGTTTCAGGGCCCGCCGCTGGTGTCTTGCAAGCTCTGTCTTGGGGAGTA
CCCAGTGGAGCAGATGACAACCATAGCCCAGTGCCAATGCATCTTCTGTACTCTGTGCCTGAAACAGTAT
GTTGAGCTCTTGATCAAAGAAGGATTAGAAACCGCAATTAGCTGCCCAGATGCTGCCTGCCCTAAACAGG
GCCACCTACAGGAGAACGAGATTGAGTGCATGGTTGCAGCTGAAATTATGCAAAGATATAAAAAGCTACA
ATTTGAAAGAGAGGTGCTGTTTGATCCCTGTCGGACTTGGTGCCCGGCGTCCACCTGCCAAGCTGTGTGT
CAGCTCCAGGACGTGGGGCTGCAGACCCCCCAGCCAGTGCAGTGCAAAGCCTGCCGTATGGAATTCTGCT
CCACCTGCAAAGCCAGCTGGCACCCTGGCCAGGGCTGCCCGGAGACCATGCCGATCACCTTCCTCCCCGG
GGAGACCAGTGCTGCTTTCAAAATGGAAGAAGATGACGCGCCCATCAAGCGCTGCCCCAAGTGCAAAGTC
TACATCGAGCGAGACGAAGGCTGCGCGCAGATGATGTGCAAGAACTGCAAGCACGCCTTCTGCTGGTACT
GCCTGGAGTCTCTGGACGATGATTTCCTTCTGATACACTACGATTAAAGCTTTCTAGACCATTTAAACAC
CACCACCACCACCACTGAGATCCGGCTGCTAACAAAGCCCGAAAGGAAGCTGAGTTGGCTGCTGCCACCG
CTGAGCAATAACTAGCATAACCCCTTGGGGCCTCTAAACGGGTCTTGAGGGGTTTTTTGCTGAAAGGAGG
AACTATATCCGGATTGGCGAATGGG
[124 nt withheld, positions 1846-1969]
C
[91 nt withheld, positions 1971-2061]
A
[49 nt withheld, positions 2063-2111]
CCTTTGACGTTGGAGTCCACGTTCTTT
[37 nt withheld, positions 2139-2175]
ACCCTATCTCGGTCTATTCTTTTGATTTATAAGGGATTTTGCCGATTTCGGCCTATTGGTTAAAAAATGA
GCTGATTTAACAAAAATTTAACGCGAATTTTAACAAAATATTAACGCTTACAATTTAGGTGGCACTTTTC
GGGGAAATGTGCGCGGAACCCCTATTTGTTTATTTTTCTAAATACATTCAAATATGTATCCGCTCATGAA
TTAATTCTTAGAAAAACTCATCGAGCATCAAATGAAACTGCAATTTATTCATATCAGGATTATCAATACC
ATATTTTTGAAAAAGCCGTTTCTGTAATGAAGGAGAAAACTCACCGAGGCAGTTCCATAGGATGGCAAGA
TCCTGGTATCGGTCTGCGATTCCGACTCGTCCAACATCAATACAACCTATTAATTTCCCCTCGTCAAAAA
TAAGGTTATCAAGTGAGAAATCACCATGAGTGACGACTGAATCCGGTGAGAATGGCAAAAGTTTATGCAT
TTCTTTCCAGACTTGTTCAACAGGCCAGCCATTACGCTCGTCATCAAAATCACTCGCATCAACCAAACCG
TTATTCATTCGTGATTGCGCCTGAGCGAGACGAAATACGCGATCGCTGTTAAAAGGACAATTACAAACAG
GAATCGAATGCAACCGGCGCAGGAACACTGCCAGCGCATCAACAATATTTTCACCTGAATCAGGATATTC
TTCTAATACCTGGAATGCTGTTTTCCCGGGGATCGCAGTGGTGAGTAACCATGCATCATCAGGAGTACGG
ATAAAATGCTTGATGGTCGGAAGAGGCATAAATTCCGTCAGCCAGTTTAGTCTGACCATCTCATCTGTAA
CATCATTGGCAACGCTACCTTTGCCATGTTTCAGAAACAACTCTGGCGCATCGGGCTTCCCATACAATCG
ATAGATTGTCGCACCTGATTGCCCGACATTATCGCGAGCCCATTTATACCCATATAAATCAGCATCCATG
TTGGAATTTAATCGCGGCCTAGAGCAAGACGTTTCCCGTTGAATATGGCTCATAACACCCCTTGTATTAC
TGTTTATGTAAGCAGACAGTTTTATTGTTCATGACCAAAATCCCTTAACGTGAGTTTTCGTTCCACTGAG
CGTCAGACCCCGTAGAAAAGATCAAAGGATCTTCTTGAGATCCTTTTTTTCTGCGCGTAATCTGCTGCTT
GCAAACAAAAAAACCACCGCTACCAGCGGTGGTTTGTTTGCCGGATCAAGAGCTAACAACTCTTTTTCCG
AAGGTAACTGGCTTCAGCAGAGCGCAGATACCAAATACTGTCCTTCTAGTGTAGCCGTAGTTAGGCCACC
ACTTCAAGAACTCTGTAGCACCGCCTACATACCTCGCTCTGCTAATCCTGTTACCAGTGGCTGCTGCCAG
TGGCGATAAGTCGTGTCTTACCGGGTTGGACTCAAGACGATAGTTACCGGATAAGGCGCAGCGGTCGGGC
TGAACGGGGGGTTCGTGCACACAGCCCAGCTTGGAGCGAACGACCTACACCGAACTGAGATACCTACAGC
GTGAGCTATGAGAAAGCGCCACGCTTCCCGAAGGGAGAAAGGCGGACAGGTATCCGGTAAGCGGCAGGGT
CGGAACAGGAGAGCGCACGAGGGAGCTTCCAGGGGGAAACGCCTGGTATCTTTATAGTCCTGTCGGGTTT
CGCCACCTCTGACTTGAGCGTCGATTTTTGTGATGCTCGTCAGGGGGGCGGAGCCTATGGAAAAACGCCA
GCAACGCGGCCTTTTTACGGTTCCTGGCCTTTTGCTGGCCTTTTGCTCACATGTTCTTTCCTGCGTTATC
CCCTGATTCTGTGGATAACCGTATTACCGCCTTTGAGTGAGCTGATACCGCTCGCCGCAGCCGAACGACC
GAGCGCAGCGAGTCAGTGAGCGAGGAAGCGGAAGAGCGCCTGATGCGGTATTTTCTCCTTACGCATCTGT
GCGGTATTTCACACCGCAATGGTGCACTCTCAGTACAATCTGCTCTGATGCCGCATAGTTAAGCCAGTAT
ACACTCCGCTATCGCTACGTGACTGGGTCATGGCTGCGCCCCGACACCCGCCAACACCCGCTGACGCGCC
CTGACGGGCTTGTCTGCTCCCGGCATCCGCTTACAGACAAGCTGTGACCGTCTCCGGGAGCTGCATGTGT
CAGAGGTTTTCACCGTCATCACCGAAACGCGCGAGGCAGCTGCGGTAAAGCTCATCAGCGTGGTCGTGAA
GCGATTCACAGATGTCTGCCTGTTCATCCGCGTCCAGCTCGTTGAGTTTCTCCAGAAGCGTTAATGTCTG
GCTTCTGATAAAGCGGGCCATGTTAAGGGCGGTTTTTTCCTGTTTGGTCACTGATGCCTCCGTGTAAGGG
GGATTTCTGTTCATGGGGGTAATGATACCGATGAAACGAGAGAGGATGCTCACGATACGGGTTACTGATG
ATGAACATGCCCGGTTACTGGAACGTTGTGAGGGTAAACAACTGGCGGTATGGATGCGGCGGGACCAGAG
AAAAATCACTCAGGGTCAATGCCAGCGCTTCGTTAATACAGATGTAGGTGTTCCACAGGGTAGCCAGCAG
CATCCTGCGATGCAGATCCGGAACATAATGGTGCAGGGCGCTGACTTCCGCGTTTCCAGACTTTACGAAA
CACGGAAACCGAAGACCATTCATGTTGTTGCTCAGGTCGCAGACGTTTTGCAGCAGCAGTCGCTTCACGT
TCGCTCGCGTATCGGTGATTCATTCTGCTAACCAGTAAGGCAACCCCGCCAGCCTAGCCGGGTCCTCAAC
GACAGGAGCACGATCATGCGCACCCGTGGGGCCGCCATGCCGGCGATAATGGCCTGCTTCTCGCCGAAAC
GTTTGGTGGCGGGACCAGTGACGAAGGCTTGAGCGAGGGCGTGCAAGATTCCGAATACCGCAAGCGACAG
GCCGATCATCGTCGCGCTCCAGCGAAAGCGGTCCTCGCCGAAAATGACCCAGAGCGCTGCCGGCACCTGT
CCTACGAGTTGCATGATAAAGAAGACAGTCATAAGTGCGGCGACGATAGTCATGCCCCGCGCCCACCGGA
AGGAGCTGACTGGGTTGAAGGCTCTCAAGGGCATCGGTCGAGATCCCGGTGCCTAATGAGTGAGCTAACT
TACATTAATTGCGTTGCGCTCACTGCCCGCTTTCCAGTCGGGAAACCTGTCGTGCCAGCTGCATTAATGA
ATCGGCCAACGCGCGGGGAGAGGCGGTTTGCGTATTGGGCGCCAGGGTGGTTTTTCTTTTCACCAGTGAG
ACGGGCAACAGCTGATTGCCCTTCACCGCCTGGCCCTGAGAGAGTTGCAGCAAGCGGTCCACGCTGGTTT
GCCCCAGCAGGCGAAAATCCTGTTTGATGGTGGTTAACGGCGGGATATAACATGAGCTGTCTTCGGTATC
GTCGTATCCCACTACCGAGATATCCGCACCAACGCGCAGCCCGGACTCGGTAATGGCGCGCATTGCGCCC
AGCGCCATCTGATCGTTGGCAACCAGCATCGCAGTGGGAACGATGCCCTCATTCAGCATTTGCATGGTTT
GTTGAAAACCGGACATGGCACTCCAGTCGCCTTCCCGTTCCGCTATCGGCTGAATTTGATTGCGAGTGAG
ATATTTATGCCAGCCAGCCAGACGCAGACGCGCCGAGACAGAACTTAATGGGCCCGCTAACAGCGCGATT
TGCTGGTGACCCAATGCGACCAGATGCTCCACGCCCAGTCGCGTACCGTCTTCATGGGAGAAAATAATAC
TGTTGATGGGTGTCTGGTCAGAGACATCAAGAAATAACGCCGGAACATTAGTGCAGGCAGCTTCCACAGC
AATGGCATCCTGGTCATCCAGCGGATAGTTAATGATCAGCCCACTGACGCGTTGCGCGAGAAGATTGTGC
ACCGCCGCTTTACAGGCTTCGACGCCGCTTCGTTCTACCATCGACACCACCACGCTGGCACCCAGTTGAT
CGGCGCGAGATTTAATCGCCGCGACAATTTGCGACGGCGCGTGCAGGGCCAGACTGGAGGTGGCAACGCC
AATCAGCAACGACTGTTTGCCCGCCAGTTGTTGTGCCACGCGGTTGGGAATGTAATTCAGCTCCGCCATC
GCCGCTTCCACTTTTTCCCGCGTTTTCGCAGAAACGTGGCTGGCCTGGTTCACCACGCGGGAAACGGTCT
GATAAGAGACACCGGCATACTCTGCGACATCGTATAACGTTACTGGTTTCACATTCACCACCCTGAATTG
ACTCTCTTCCGGGCGCTATCATGCCATACCGCGAAAGGTTTTGCGCCATTCGATGGTGTCCGGGATCTCG
ACGCTCTCCCTTATGCGACTCCTGCATTAGGAAGCAGCCCAGTAGTAGGTTGAGGCCGTTGAGCACCGCC
GCCGCAAGGAATGGTGCATG
Features (pLannotate 1.2.2; 21 found; start..end, strand, type, name):
    209..227     +  promoter       T7 promoter: promoter for bacteriophage T7 RNA polymerase
    228..252     +  protein_bind   lac operator: The lac repressor binds to the lac operator to inhibit transcription in E. coli. This inhibition can be relieved by adding lactose or isopropyl-β-D-thiogalactopyranoside (IPTG). lac repressor encoded by lacI
    267..289     +  RBS            RBS: efficient ribosome binding site from bacteriophage T7 gene 10 (Olins and Rangwala, 1989)
    302..319     +  CDS            7xHis (fragment): 6xHis affinity tag
    320..973     +  CDS            GST26_SCHJA: Experimental evidence at protein level: Swiss-Prot protein existence level 1. GST isoenzymes appear to play a central role in the parasite detoxification system. Other functions are also suspected including a role in increasing the solubility of haematin in the parasite gut. From Schistosoma japonicum (Blood fluke).
   1016..1654    +  CDS            RNF144A (fragment): R144A_HUMAN - Also known as KIAA0161, RNF144, UBCE7IP4. Experimental evidence at protein level: Swiss-Prot protein existence level 1. E3 ubiquitin-protein ligase which accepts ubiquitin from E2 ubiquitin-conjugating enzymes UBE2L3 and UBE2L6 in the form of a thioester and then directly transfers the ubiquitin to targeted substrates. Mediates the ubiquitination and degradation of the DNA damage kinase PRKDC. From Homo sapiens (Human).
   1678..1695    +  CDS            9xHis (fragment): 9xHis affinity tag
   1705..1754    +  CDS            SET1 (fragment): solubility-enhancement tag derived from T7 phage gene 10B
   1762..1809    +  terminator     T7 terminator: transcription terminator for bacteriophage T7 RNA polymerase
   1846..2274    +  rep_origin     f1 ori (sequence partly withheld): f1 bacteriophage origin of replication; arrow indicates direction of (+) strand synthesis
   2327..2384    +  promoter       AmpR promoter (fragment): bla
   2393..3208    -  CDS            KanR: aminoglycoside phosphotransferase; aph(3')-Ia; confers resistance to kanamycin in bacteria or G418 (Geneticin®) in eukaryotes
   3330..3918    +  rep_origin     ori: high-copy-number ColE1/pMB1/pBR322/pUC origin of replication
   4104..4243    -  misc_feature   bom: basis of mobility region from pBR322
   4345..4536    -  CDS            rop: Rop protein, which maintains plasmids at low copy number; rop
   4553..4933    +  CDS            YPB1_ECOLX: Protein predicted: Swiss-Prot protein existence level 4. From Escherichia coli.
   5005..5296    -  CDS            TcR (fragment): tetracycline efflux protein; tet; confers resistance to tetracycline
   5311..5332    -  protein_bind   CAP binding site: CAP binding activates transcription in the presence of cAMP. E. coli catabolite activator protein
   5345..6427    -  CDS            lacI: lac repressor; lacI; The lac repressor binds to the lac operator to inhibit transcription in E. coli. This inhibition can be relieved by adding lactose or isopropyl-β-D-thiogalactopyranoside (IPTG).
   6428..6505    -  promoter       lacI promoter: lacI
   6513..187     -  CDS            TcR (fragment) (across the origin): tetracycline efflux protein; tet; confers resistance to tetracycline
