[The description below was written by a language model from this plasmid's Addgene catalogue record and pLannotate feature annotations shown in this document.]
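Description:
Human RNF144A (16-228) is a bacterial expression plasmid built on the pET28a backbone for producing the RBR (RING-between-RING) domain of the human E3 ubiquitin ligase RNF144A in E. coli. The 6.6 kb plasmid is selected with kanamycin through an aminoglycoside phosphotransferase (KanR) gene. It replicates from a ColE1/pBR322-type origin accompanied by the rop gene and the bom region, consistent with its low-copy listing. An f1 origin is also present, and short tetracycline-resistance fragments annotated in the backbone appear to be pBR322-derived remnants rather than functional markers.

The expression cassette is a standard T7lac arrangement: a T7 promoter followed immediately by a lac operator, a strong T7 gene 10 ribosome binding site, and a T7 terminator downstream, with a plasmid-borne lacI gene supplying repressor. Transcription therefore depends on T7 RNA polymerase in the host and is induced with IPTG. The open reading frame begins with a His6 tag, continues into Schistosoma japonicum glutathione S-transferase, and then, according to the catalogue entry, a 3C protease site precedes the RNF144A fragment covering residues 16–228. The 3C site is not separately annotated, but it presumably occupies the short gap between GST and the insert. This design allows nickel or glutathione affinity purification, followed by removal of the tags by cleavage. A vector-derived His-tag sequence is annotated downstream of the insert. The record lists only N-terminal tags, and the table does not show whether a stop codon separates the insert from this sequence.

The insert was derived from a cDNA library. The construct comes from work on linkage-specific ubiquitin signalling, where the recombinant RBR domain would serve in biochemical ubiquitination studies.
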