Addgene plasmid #110752: Human RNF144A (16-228)
Purpose: Bacterial Expression of RNF144A RBR domain
Depositing lab: David Komander. Depositing organization: MRC Laboratory of Molecular Biology. Publication: Ubiquitin Linkage-Specific Affimers Reveal Insights into K6-Linked Ubiquitin Signaling. Michel MA, Swatek KN, Hospenthal MK, Komander D. Mol Cell. 2017 Oct 5;68(1):233-246.e5. doi: 10.1016/j.molcel.2017.08.020. Epub 2017 Sep 21. PubMed 28943312.
Backbone
  Vector backbone: pET28a
  Backbone manufacturer: Merck
  Vector type: Bacterial Expression
Growth in bacteria
  Bacterial resistance: Kanamycin, 50 μg/mL
  Growth temperature: 37°C
  Growth strain: DH5alpha
  Copy number: Low Copy
Gene/Insert
  Gene/Insert name: RNF144A
  Species: H. sapiens (human)
  Entrez Gene: RNF144A (a.k.a. RNF144, KIAA0161, UBCE7IP4)
  Promoter: T7
  Tag / fusion protein: N-His6-GST-3C (N terminal on insert)
  Cloning method: Unknown
  Sequencing primers: 5′ AATACGACTCACTATAGGG; 3′ GGGTTATGCTAGTTATTGC
Resource information
  A portion of this plasmid was derived from a plasmid made by: RNF144A: cDNA library (generated at LMB)
Terms and licenses: Academic/Nonprofit Terms; Industry Terms: Not Available to Industry
How to cite: Human RNF144A (16-228) was a gift from David Komander (Addgene plasmid # 110752 ; http://n2t.net/addgene:110752 ; RRID:Addgene_110752)
