>Addgene plasmid #110752 | Human RNF144A (16-228) | depositor partial sequence | sequence record 208963 | Insert Sequence
CTTCCTTTCGGGCTTTGTTAGCAGCCGGATCTCAGTGGTGGTGGTGGTGGTGTTTAAATGGTCTAGAAAG
CTTTAATCGTAGTGTATCAGAAGGAAATCATCGTCCAGAGACTCCAGGCAGTACCAGCAGAAGGCGTGCT
TGCAGTTCTTGCACATCATCTGCGCGCAGCCTTCGTCTCGCTCGATGTAGACTTTGCACTTGGGGCAGCG
CTTGATGGGCGCGTCATCTTCTTCCATTTTGAAAGCAGCACTGGTCTCCCCGGGGAGGAAGGTGATCGGC
ATGGTCTCCGGGCAGCCCTGGCCAGGGTGCCAGCTGGCTTTGCAGGTGGAGCAGAATTCCATACGGCAGG
CTTTGCACTGCACTGGCTGGGGGGTCTGCAGCCCCACGTCCTGGAGCTGACACACAGCTTGGCAGGTGGA
CGCCGGGCACCAAGTCCGACAGGGATCAAACAGCACCTCTCTTTCAAATTGTAGCTTTTTATATCTTTGC
ATAATTTCAGCTGCAACCATGCACTCAATCTCGTTCTCCTGTAGGTGGCCCTGTTTAGGGCAGGCAGCAT
CTGGGCAGCTAATTGCGGTTTCTAATCCTTCTTTGATCAAGAGCTCAACATACTGTTTCAGGCACAGAGT
ACAGAAGATGCATTGGCACTGGGCTATGGTTGTCATCTGCTCCACTGGGTACTCCCCAAGACAGAGCTTG
CAAGACACCAGCGGCGGGCCCTGAAACAGAACTTCCAGACCGCTGCTCAGATCCGATTTTGGAGGATGGT
CGCCACCACCAAACGTGGCTTGCCAGCCCTGCAAAGGCCATGCTATATACTTGCTGGATTTCAAGTACTT
ATCAATTTGTGGGATAGCTTCAATACGTTTTTTAAAACAAACTAA
